Addgene plasmid #238228: pBR25 CFAP36 [A493E, K495A]-3C-mStayGold-2Strep crBSDr (C. reinhardtii)
Purpose: CRISPR donor plasmid for C-terminal tagging and knock-in of CFAP36 [A493E, K495A], and insertion of Blasticidin resistance (C. reinhardtii)
Depositing lab: Alan Brown. Depositing organization: Harvard Medical School. Publication: A conserved mechanism for the retrieval of polyubiquitinated proteins from cilia. Lange SM, Bennett JA, Eisert RJ, Brown A. Cell. 2025 Nov 13;188(23):6492-6508.e18. doi: 10.1016/j.cell.2025.07.043. Epub 2025 Aug 20. PubMed 40840444.
Backbone
  Vector backbone: pBR25
  Vector type: CRISPR ; Donor
  Selectable markers: Blasticidin
Growth in bacteria
  Bacterial resistance: Ampicillin, 100 μg/mL
  Growth temperature: 37°C
  Growth strain: DH5alpha
  Copy number: Unknown
Gene/Insert
  Gene/Insert name: CFAP36 [A493E, K495A]
  Species: C. reinhardtii
  GenBank ID: Cre09.g395250_4532
  Tag / fusion protein: -3C-mStayGold-2Strep (C terminal on insert)
Terms and licenses: Academic/Nonprofit Terms; Industry Terms: Not Available to Industry
How to cite: pBR25 CFAP36 [A493E, K495A]-3C-mStayGold-2Strep crBSDr (C. reinhardtii) was a gift from Alan Brown (Addgene plasmid # 238228 ; http://n2t.net/addgene:238228 ; RRID:Addgene_238228)
