[The description below was written by a language model from this plasmid's Addgene catalogue record and pLannotate feature annotations shown in this document.]
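Description:
pBR25 CFAP36 [A493E, K495A]-3C-mStayGold-2Strep crBSDr is a 5,983 nt CRISPR donor plasmid that supplies the repair template for editing the endogenous CFAP36 locus (Cre09.g395250) of the green alga Chlamydomonas reinhardtii. It is not an expression vector in the usual sense. The backbone is a phagemid-style cloning vector, with a high-copy ColE1/pUC origin, an f1 origin and an ampicillin resistance gene (bla with its own promoter) for propagation in E. coli. Remnants of the lac promoter/operator and lacZα region, together with T3 and T7 promoters, flank the insert. The short lacI and gentamicin-acetyltransferase fragments called by the annotation software are probably backbone remnants or chance partial matches, not functional genes.

The payload lies between the T3 and T7 promoters. According to the catalogue entry, it carries CFAP36 sequence with two substitutions, A493E and K495A. This is fused at the C terminus to a 3C protease cleavage site, the green fluorescent protein mStayGold and a tandem Strep tag. The feature table does not annotate the CFAP36 sequence or mStayGold as such. It shows only very short hits to other fluorescent proteins (hKO, YPet) in this region, which are likely spurious matches. Downstream is a blasticidin S deaminase gene (bsr), which fits the "crBSDr" marker in the name and allows edited algal cells to be selected on blasticidin. The algal promoter and terminator driving this marker are not annotated, and the extent of any homology arms is not stated.

Integration at a CRISPR-induced break would introduce the point mutations and tag the native protein in one step, giving a product suited to fluorescence imaging and to Strep affinity purification with 3C-mediated tag removal. The associated work concerns the retrieval of polyubiquitinated proteins from cilia.
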