Features (pLannotate 1.2.2; 15 found; start..end, strand, type, name):
      1..589     +  rep_origin     ori: high-copy-number ColE1/pMB1/pBR322/pUC origin of replication
    772..864     +  CDS            lacI (fragment): lac repressor; lacI; The lac repressor binds to the lac operator to inhibit transcription in E. coli. This inhibition can be relieved by adding lactose or isopropyl-β-D-thiogalactopyranoside (IPTG).
    877..898     +  protein_bind   CAP binding site: CAP binding activates transcription in the presence of cAMP. E. coli catabolite activator protein
    913..943     +  promoter       lac promoter: promoter for the E. coli lac operon
    951..967     +  protein_bind   lac operator: The lac repressor binds to the lac operator to inhibit transcription in E. coli. This inhibition can be relieved by adding lactose or isopropyl-β-D-thiogalactopyranoside (IPTG). lac repressor encoded by lacI
   1012..1030    +  promoter       T3 promoter: promoter for bacteriophage T3 RNA polymerase
   1582..1602    +  CDS            hKO (fragment): humanized Kusabira-Orange fluorescent protein mammalian codon-optimized
   1643..1665    +  CDS            YPet (fragment): yellow fluorescent protein optimized for FRET with CyPet (Nguyen and Daugherty, 2005) mammalian codon-optimized
   3250..3669    +  CDS            bsr: BSR_BACCE - Experimental evidence at protein level: Swiss-Prot protein existence level 1. Catalyzes the deamination of the cytosine moiety of the antibiotics blasticidin S, cytomycin and acetylblasticidin S. From Bacillus cereus.
   4076..4175    -  CDS            GmR (fragment): gentamycin acetyltransferase; aacC1; confers resistance to gentamycin
   4181..4199    -  promoter       T7 promoter: promoter for bacteriophage T7 RNA polymerase
   4207..4362    +  CDS            lacZα (fragment): LacZα fragment of β-galactosidase; lacZ fragment
   4367..4795    +  rep_origin     f1 ori (sequence partly withheld): f1 bacteriophage origin of replication; arrow indicates direction of (+) strand synthesis
   4848..4952    +  promoter       AmpR promoter: bla
   4953..5813    +  CDS            AmpR: β-lactamase; bla; confers resistance to ampicillin, carbenicillin, and related antibiotics
>Addgene plasmid #238228 | pBR25 CFAP36 [A493E, K495A]-3C-mStayGold-2Strep crBSDr (C. reinhardtii) | addgene full sequence | sequence record 472744 | Addgene NGS Result
TTGAGATCCTTTTTTTCTGCGCGTAATCTGCTGCTTGCAAACAAAAAAACCACCGCTACCAGCGGTGGTT
TGTTTGCCGGATCAAGAGCTACCAACTCTTTTTCCGAAGGTAACTGGCTTCAGCAGAGCGCAGATACCAA
ATACTGTTCTTCTAGTGTAGCCGTAGTTAGGCCACCACTTCAAGAACTCTGTAGCACCGCCTACATACCT
CGCTCTGCTAATCCTGTTACCAGTGGCTGCTGCCAGTGGCGATAAGTCGTGTCTTACCGGGTTGGACTCA
AGACGATAGTTACCGGATAAGGCGCAGCGGTCGGGCTGAACGGGGGGTTCGTGCACACAGCCCAGCTTGG
AGCGAACGACCTACACCGAACTGAGATACCTACAGCGTGAGCTATGAGAAAGCGCCACGCTTCCCGAAGG
GAGAAAGGCGGACAGGTATCCGGTAAGCGGCAGGGTCGGAACAGGAGAGCGCACGAGGGAGCTTCCAGGG
GGAAACGCCTGGTATCTTTATAGTCCTGTCGGGTTTCGCCACCTCTGACTTGAGCGTCGATTTTTGTGAT
GCTCGTCAGGGGGGCGGAGCCTATGGAAAAACGCCAGCAACGCGGCCTTTTTACGGTTCCTGGCCTTTTG
CTGGCCTTTTGCTCACATGTTCTTTCCTGCGTTATCCCCTGATTCTGTGGATAACCGTATTACCGCCTTT
GAGTGAGCTGATACCGCTCGCCGCAGCCGAACGACCGAGCGCAGCGAGTCAGTGAGCGAGGAAGCGGAAG
AGCGCCCAATACGCAAACCGCCTCTCCCCGCGCGTTGGCCGATTCATTAATGCAGCTGGCACGACAGGTT
TCCCGACTGGAAAGCGGGCAGTGAGCGCAACGCAATTAATGTGAGTTAGCTCACTCATTAGGCACCCCAG
GCTTTACACTTTATGCTTCCGGCTCGTATGTTGTGTGGAATTGTGAGCGGATAACAATTTCACACAGGAA
ACAGCTATGACCATGATTACGCCAAGCGCGCAATTAACCCTCACTAAAGGGAACAAAAGCTGGGCTCTTC
TCCACCATGCATCCCAACCCCTCCACATCATACCTATCTTCTACCCCTCCCACTTTTGCAGAAGCTCGTG
GGCAAGGGCGACGTGAACGACGCCGCCACCAAGTGGCTACAGGAGGCCAAGCTCAAGCTGATCGCGCAGA
AGCAGGCGGAGCGCGAGCGGGAGATGGTGGACTACAAGGCGGCCAGCGCCGGCAAGGTGGGGAGGAGGCG
AGGGGGCAGGGATGGGGGAAAAGGGGAGGGGAGCTGTGACTGGGTTTGGTTAGCGGAGCTGAGCGGCTGA
TGTCGGGCATTCACGCTGCTGCTCGTTGCCCCTCCCGCCCGACGCTGCAGCCCAAGCCCTCTGGCCCCTC
CACCACCGCTGCCGCCGCGGACGACGCCAAGCGCGCTGCGCTGCGTGAGGCCCTGGAGCAGGCGATGAAG
CAAAACATCATGGGAGCAAACGGTGGCCTGGAAGTTCTGTTCCAGGGGCCCGGCGGCGGTGCCAGCACCC
CCTTCAAGTTCCAGCTGAAGGGCACCATCAACGGCAAGAGCTTCACCGTGGAGGGCGAGGGCGAGGGCAA
CAGCCACGAGGGCAGCCACAAGGGCAAGTACGTGTGCACCAGCGGCAAGCTGCCCATGAGCTGGGCCGCC
CTGGGCACCAGCTTCGGCTACGGCATGAAGTACTACACCAAGTACCCCAGCGGCCTGAAGAACTGGTTCC
ACGAGGTGATGCCCGAGGGCTTCACCTACGACAGACACATCCAGTACAAGGGCGACGGCAGCATCCACGC
CAAGCACCAGCACTTCATGAAGAACGGCACCTACCACAACATCGTGGAGTTCACCGGCCAGGACTTCAAG
GAGAACAGCCCCGTGCTGACCGGCGACATGAACGTGAGCCTGCCCAACGACGTGCAGCACATCCCCAGAG
ACGACGGCGTGGAGTGCCCCGTGACCCTGCTGTACCCCCTGCTGAGCGACAAGAGCAAGTGCGTGGAGGC
CCACCAGAACACCATCTGCAAGCCCCTGCACAACCAGCCCGCCCCCGACGTGCCCTACCACTGGATCAGA
AAGCAGTACACCCAGAGCAAGGACGACACCGAGGAGAGAGACCACATCTGCCAGAGCGAGACCCTGGAGG
CCCACCTGGGTTCTGGTTCTTGGAGTCATCCACAGTTCGAGAAGGGCGGGGGCTCCGGAGGTGGATCAGG
AGGTTCCGCCTGGTCACACCCTCAATTCGAGAAGGGTGAATGAGGAGCTGGGAGCATCGAGAGCACGGGC
GGGGGTGCGCGGGGGCAGAGCGAGATGCTGACGTTGCCAGAGGTCCGGTTTGGCAGGTGGTGACTGATGT
GAGGGGTGAGCGCAGGTGGTGCCGCTGGACCGAAATATTGTAGAGGAGGCATGCAGGCGAGCGATTGCAG
TGTGCGGACGTGAAGTGCAATAGGTGCTGCAGGTGTTTTGGGTTGCCGTGATTCGCGATAGCAGGACTGA
GTTTGTGCAGAGGTGGTTTGCAAGCGAAATGGGTTTGGCTTATTATTGGCTTGTGCCTTCCGGCGTTGTT
CTGGCGACCTTTGCCAAAGTGCCTTTGGCCAGTGCCATGCCGCGCGCATGTGTAGTCATCTTCAACGGGC
ATTGTCATGGCATTGTCACTCAGCTAATGGTATGTCAAACACCGCTGAGTAGTTCGAGGAGAAGAGGATG
TCAAACGCCGCTGAGTATGCACGCCCCAGCCTCGGGCGCACAGTGTCACAATCAGCACTACGCTGCAGCT
CTTAGTACTGAGGGTACCCTTTCTTGCGCTATGACACTTCCGATCCCATCAAGCTTGCATGCCGGGCGCG
CCAGAAGGAGCGCAGCCAAACCAGGATGATGTTTGATGGGGTATTTGAGCACTTGCAACCCTTATCCGGA
AGCCCCCTGGCCCACAAAGGCTAGGCGCCAATGCAAGCAGTTCGCATGCAGCCCCTGGAGCGGTGCCCTC
CTGATAAACCGGCCAGGGGGCCTATGTTCTTTACTTTTTTACAAGAGAAGTCACTCAACATCTTAAAATG
GCCAGGTGAGTCGACGAGCAAGCCCGGCGGATCAGGCAGCGTGCTTGCAGATTTGACTTGCAACGCCCGC
ATTGTGTCGACGAAGGCTTTTGGCTCCTCTGTCGCTGTCTCAAGCAGCATCTAACCCTGCGTCGCCGTTT
CCATTTGCAGCTCGAGCGACGTCATGGCCATGAAAACCTTCAACATCAGCCAGCAGGACCTGGAGCTGGT
GGAGGTGGCCACCGAGAAGATCACCATGCTGTACGAGGACAACAAGCACCACGTGGGCGCCGCCATCCGC
ACCAAGACCGGCGAGATCATCAGCGCCGTGCACATCGAGGCCTACATCGGCCGCGTGACCGTGTGCGCCG
AGGCCATCGCCATCGGCAGCGCCGTGAGCAACGGCCAGAAGGACTTCGACACCATCGTGGCCGTGCGCCA
CCCCTACAGCGACGAGGTGGACCGCAGCATCCGCGTGGTGAGCCCCTGCGGCATGTGCCGCGAGCTGATC
AGCGACTACGCCCCCGACTGCTTCGTGCTGATCGAGATGAACGGCAAGCTGGTCAAGACCACCATCGAGG
AGCTGATCCCCCTGAAGTACACCCGCAACTAAGCTTTGAGACCATCCCCGCTCCGTGTAAATGGAGGCGC
TCGTTGATCTGAGCCTTGCCCCCTGACGAACGGCGGTGGATGGAAGATACTGCTCTCAAGTGCTGAAGCG
GTAGCTTAGCTCCCCGTTTCGTGCTGATCAGTCTTTTTCAACACGTAAAAAGCGGAGGAGTTTTGCAATT
TTGTTGGTTGTAACGATCCTCCGTTGATTTTGGCCTCTTTCTCCATGGGCGGGCTGGGCGTATTTGAAGC
GGGTACTAATCTTTTGCAGAAGCTGGTGGGCAAGGGCGACGTGAACGACGCCGCCACCAGAAGAGCCAAA
CGAGCACTTATACATACGCGACTATTCTGCCGCTATACATAACCACTCAGGAGCTCTATGTGACAATGCT
TCCGTGACGCCGCGAGGTACTTGGGTCGATATCAAAGTGCATCACTTCTTCCCGTATGCCCAACTTTGTA
TAGAGAGCCACTGCGGGATCGTCACCGTAATCTGCTTGCACGTAGTTCGCCCTATAGTGAGTCGTATTAC
GCGCGCTCACTGGCCGTCGTTTTACAACGTCGTGACTGGGAAAACCCTGGCGTTACCCAACTTAATCGCC
TTGCAGCACATCCCCCTTTCGCCAGCTGGCGTAATAGCGAAGAGGCCCGCACCGATCGCCCTTCCCAACA
GTTGCGCAGCCTGAATGGCGAATGGG
[124 nt withheld, positions 4367-4490]
C
[91 nt withheld, positions 4492-4582]
A
[49 nt withheld, positions 4584-4632]
CCTTTGACGTTGGAGTCCACGTTCTTT
[37 nt withheld, positions 4660-4696]
ACCCTATCTCGGTCTATTCTTTTGATTTATAAGGGATTTTGCCGATTTCGGCCTATTGGTTAAAAAATGA
GCTGATTTAACAAAAATTTAACGCGAATTTTAACAAAATATTAACGCTTACAATTTAGGTGGCACTTTTC
GGGGAAATGTGCGCGGAACCCCTATTTGTTTATTTTTCTAAATACATTCAAATATGTATCCGCTCATGAG
ACAATAACCCTGATAAATGCTTCAATAATATTGAAAAAGGAAGAGTATGAGTATTCAACATTTCCGTGTC
GCCCTTATTCCCTTTTTTGCGGCATTTTGCCTTCCTGTTTTTGCTCACCCAGAAACGCTGGTGAAAGTAA
AAGATGCTGAAGATCAGTTGGGTGCACGAGTGGGTTACATCGAACTGGATCTCAACAGCGGTAAGATCCT
TGAGAGTTTTCGCCCCGAAGAACGTTTTCCAATGATGAGCACTTTTAAAGTTCTGCTATGTGGCGCGGTA
TTATCCCGTATTGACGCCGGGCAAGAGCAACTCGGTCGCCGCATACACTATTCTCAGAATGACTTGGTTG
AGTACTCACCAGTCACAGAAAAGCATCTTACGGATGGCATGACAGTAAGAGAATTATGCAGTGCTGCCAT
AACCATGAGTGATAACACTGCGGCCAACTTACTTCTGACAACGATCGGAGGACCGAAGGAGCTAACCGCT
TTTTTGCACAACATGGGGGATCATGTAACTCGCCTTGATCGTTGGGAACCGGAGCTGAATGAAGCCATAC
CAAACGACGAGCGTGACACCACGATGCCTGTAGCAATGGCAACAACGTTGCGCAAACTATTAACTGGCGA
ACTACTTACTCTAGCTTCCCGGCAACAATTAATAGACTGGATGGAGGCGGATAAAGTTGCAGGACCACTT
CTGCGCTCGGCCCTTCCGGCTGGCTGGTTTATTGCTGATAAATCTGGAGCCGGTGAGCGTGGGTCTCGCG
GTATCATTGCAGCACTGGGGCCAGATGGTAAGCCCTCCCGTATCGTAGTTATCTACACGACGGGGAGTCA
GGCAACTATGGATGAACGAAATAGACAGATCGCTGAGATAGGTGCCTCACTGATTAAGCATTGGTAACTG
TCAGACCAAGTTTACTCATATATACTTTAGATTGATTTAAAACTTCATTTTTAATTTAAAAGGATCTAGG
TGAAGATCCTTTTTGATAATCTCATGACCAAAATCCCTTAACGTGAGTTTTCGTTCCACTGAGCGTCAGA
CCCCGTAGAAAAGATCAAAGGATCTTC
